>Addgene plasmid #216972 | pET26b(modified)-Lg-S | addgene full sequence | sequence record 445073 | Addgene NGS Result
TTGGCGAATGGG
[124 nt withheld, positions 13-136]
C
[91 nt withheld, positions 138-228]
A
[49 nt withheld, positions 230-278]
CCTTTGACGTTGGAGTCCACGTTCTTT
[37 nt withheld, positions 306-342]
ACCCTATCTCGGTCTATTCTTTTGATTTATAAGGGATTTTGCCGATTTCGGCCTATTGGTTAAAAAATGA
GCTGATTTAACAAAAATTTAACGCGAATTTTAACAAAATATTAACGCTTACAATTTAGGTGGCACTTTTC
GGGGAAATGTGCGCGGAACCCCTATTTGTTTATTTTTCTAAATACATTCAAATATGTATCCGCTCATGAA
TTAATTCTTATTTGCCGACTACCTTGGTGATCTCGCCTTTCACGTAGTGGACAAATTCTTCCAACTGATC
TGCGCGCGAGGCCAAGCGATCTTCTTCTTGTCCAAGATAAGCCTGTCTAGCTTCAAGTATGACGGGCTGA
TACTGGGCCGGCAGGCGCTCCATTGCCCAGTCGGCAGCGACATCCTTCGGCGCGATTTTGCCGGTTACTG
CGCTGTACCAAATGCGGGACAACGTAAGCACTACATTTCGCTCATCGCCAGCCCAGTCGGGCGGCGAGTT
CCATAGCGTTAAGGTTTCATTTAGCGCCTCAAATAGATCCTGTTCAGGAACCGGATCAAAGAGTTCCTCC
GCCGCTGGACCTACCAAGGCAACGCTATGTTCTCTTGCTTTTGTCAGCAAGATAGCCAGATCAATGTCGA
TCGTGGCTGGCTCGAAGATACCTGCAAGAATGTCATTGCGCTGCCATTCTCCAAATTGCAGTTCGCGCTT
AGCTGGATAACGCCACGGAATGATGTCGTCGTGCACAACAATGGTGACTTCTACAGCGCGGAGAATCTCG
CTCTCTCCAGGGGAAGCCGAAGTTTCCAAAAGGTCGTTGATCAAAGCTCGCCGCGTTGTTTCATCAAGCC
TTACGGTCACCGTAACCAGCAAATCAATATCACTGTGTGGCTTCAGGCCGCCATCCACTGCGGAGCCGTA
CAAATGTACGGCCAGCAACGTCGGTTCGAGATGGCGCTCGATGACGCCAACTACCTCTGATAGTTGAGTC
GATACTTCGGCGATCACCGCTTCCCTCATAACACCCCTTGTATTACTGTTTATGTAAGCAGACAGTTTTA
TTGTTCATGACCAAAATCCCTTAACGTGAGTTTTCGTTCCACTGAGCGTCAGACCCCGTAGAAAAGATCA
AAGGATCTTCGATCAAAGGATCTTCTTGAGATCCTTTTTTTCTGCGCGTAATCTTTTGCCCTGTAAACGA
AAAAACCACCTGGGGAGGTGGTTTGATCGAAGGTTAAGCAGTTCCCCAACTGACTTAACCTTCGAAAAAA
CCACCTGGGGAGGTGGTTTGATCGAAGGTTAAGTCAGTTGGGGAACTGCTTAACCGTGGTAACTGGCTTT
CGCAGAGCACAGCAACCAAATCTGTCCTTCCAGTGTAGCCGGACTTTGGCGCACACTTCAAGAGCAACCG
CGTGTTTAGCTAAACAAATCCTCTGCGAACTCCCAGTTACCAATGGCTGCTGCCAGTGGCGTTTTACCGT
GCTTTTCCGGGTTGGACTCAAGTGAACAGTTACCGGATAAGGCGCAGCAGTCGGGCTGAACGGGGAGTTC
TTGCTTACAGCCCAGCTTGGAGCGAACGACCTACACCGAGCCGAGATACCAGTGTGTGAGCTATGAGAAA
GCGCCACACTTCCCGTAAGGGAGAAAGGCGGAACAGGTATCCGGTAAACGGCAGGGTCGGAACAGGAGAG
CGCAAGAGGGAGCGACCCGCCGGAAACGGTGGGGATCTTTAAGTCCTGTCGGGTTTCGCCCGTACTGTCA
GATTCATGGTTGAGCCTCACGGCTCCCACAGATGCACCGGAAAAGCGTCTGTTTATGTGAACTCTGGCAG
GAGGGCGGAGCCTATGGAAAAACGCCACCGGCGCGGCCCTGCTGTTTTGCCTCACATGTTAGTCCCCTGC
TTATCCACGGAATCTGTGGGTAACTTTGTATGTGTCCGCAGCGCAACGCCAGCAACGCGGCCTTTTTACG
GTTCCTGGCCTTTTGCTGGCCTTTTGCTCACATGTTCTTTCCTGCGTTATCCCCTGATTCTGTGGATAAC
CGTATTACCGCCTTTGAGTGAGCTGATACCGCTCGCCGCAGCCGAACGACCGAGCGCAGCGAGTCAGTGA
GCGAGGAAGCGGAAGAGCGCCTGATGCGGTATTTTCTCCTTACGCATCTGTGCGGTATTTCACACCGCAA
TGGTGCACTCTCAGTACAATCTGCTCTGATGCCGCATAGTTAAGCCAGTATACACTCCGCTATCGCTACG
TGACTGGGTCATGGCTGCGCCCCGACACCCGCCAACACCCGCTGACGCGCCCTGACGGGCTTGTCTGCTC
CCGGCATCCGCTTACAGACAAGCTGTGACCGTCTCCGGGAGCTGCATGTGTCAGAGGTTTTCACCGTCAT
CACCGAAACGCGCGAGGCAGCTGCGGTAAAGCTCATCAGCGTGGTCGTGAAGCGATTCACAGATGTCTGC
CTGTTCATCCGCGTCCAGCTCGTTGAGTTTCTCCAGAAGCGTTAATGTCTGGCTTCTGATAAAGCGGGCC
ATGTTAAGGGCGGTTTTTTCCTGTTTGGTCACTGATGCCTCCGTGTAAGGGGGATTTCTGTTCATGGGGG
TAATGATACCGATGAAACGAGAGAGGATGCTCACGATACGGGTTACTGATGATGAACATGCCCGGTTACT
GGAACGTTGTGAGGGTAAACAACTGGCGGTATGGATGCGGCGGGACCAGAGAAAAATCACTCAGGGTCAA
TGCCAGCGCTTCGTTAATACAGATGTAGGTGTTCCACAGGGTAGCCAGCAGCATCCTGCGATGCAGATCC
GGAACATAATGGTGCAGGGCGCTGACTTCCGCGTTTCCAGACTTTACGAAACACGGAAACCGAAGACCAT
TCATGTTGTTGCTCAGGTCGCAGACGTTTTGCAGCAGCAGTCGCTTCACGTTCGCTCGCGTATCGGTGAT
TCATTCTGCTAACCAGTAAGGCAACCCCGCCAGCCTAGCCGGGTCCTCAACGACAGGAGCACGATCATGC
GCACCCGTGGGGCCGCCATGCCGGCGATAATGGCCTGCTTCTCGCCGAAACGTTTGGTGGCGGGACCAGT
GACGAAGGCTTGAGCGAGGGCGTGCAAGATTCCGAATACCGCAAGCGACAGGCCGATCATCGTCGCGCTC
CAGCGAAAGCGGTCCTCGCCGAAAATGACCCAGAGCGCTGCCGGCACCTGTCCTACGAGTTGCATGATAA
AGAAGACAGTCATAAGTGCGGCGACGATAGTCATGCCCCGCGCCCACCGGAAGGAGCTGACTGGGTTGAA
GGCTCTCAAGGGCATCGGTCGAGATCCCGGTGCCTAATGAGTGAGCTAACTTACATTAATTGCGTTGCGC
TCACTGCCCGCTTTCCAGTCGGGAAACCTGTCGTGCCAGCTGCATTAATGAATCGGCCAACGCGCGGGGA
GAGGCGGTTTGCGTATTGGGCGCCAGGGTGGTTTTTCTTTTCACCAGTGAGACGGGCAACAGCTGATTGC
CCTTCACCGCCTGGCCCTGAGAGAGTTGCAGCAAGCGGTCCACGCTGGTTTGCCCCAGCAGGCGAAAATC
CTGTTTGATGGTGGTTAACGGCGGGATATAACATGAGCTGTCTTCGGTATCGTCGTATCCCACTACCGAG
ATATCCGCACCAACGCGCAGCCCGGACTCGGTAATGGCGCGCATTGCGCCCAGCGCCATCTGATCGTTGG
CAACCAGCATCGCAGTGGGAACGATGCCCTCATTCAGCATTTGCATGGTTTGTTGAAAACCGGACATGGC
ACTCCAGTCGCCTTCCCGTTCCGCTATCGGCTGAATTTGATTGCGAGTGAGATATTTATGCCAGCCAGCC
AGACGCAGACGCGCCGAGACAGAACTTAATGGGCCCGCTAACAGCGCGATTTGCTGGTGACCCAATGCGA
CCAGATGCTCCACGCCCAGTCGCGTACCGTCTTCATGGGAGAAAATAATACTGTTGATGGGTGTCTGGTC
AGAGACATCAAGAAATAACGCCGGAACATTAGTGCAGGCAGCTTCCACAGCAATGGCATCCTGGTCATCC
AGCGGATAGTTAATGATCAGCCCACTGACGCGTTGCGCGAGAAGATTGTGCACCGCCGCTTTACAGGCTT
CGACGCCGCTTCGTTCTACCATCGACACCACCACGCTGGCACCCAGTTGATCGGCGCGAGATTTAATCGC
CGCGACAATTTGCGACGGCGCGTGCAGGGCCAGACTGGAGGTGGCAACGCCAATCAGCAACGACTGTTTG
CCCGCCAGTTGTTGTGCCACGCGGTTGGGAATGTAATTCAGCTCCGCCATCGCCGCTTCCACTTTTTCCC
GCGTTTTCGCAGAAACGTGGCTGGCCTGGTTCACCACGCGGGAAACGGTCTGATAAGAGACACCGGCATA
CTCTGCGACATCGTATAACGTTACTGGTTTCACATTCACCACCCTGAATTGACTCTCTTCCGGGCGCTAT
CATGCCATACCGCGAAAGGTTTTGCGCCATTCGATGGTGTCCGGGATCTCGACGCTCTCCCTTATGCGAC
TCCTGCATTAGGAAGCAGCCCAGTAGTAGGTTGAGGCCGTTGAGCACCGCCGCCGCAAGGAATGGTGCAT
GCAAGGAGATGGCGCCCAACAGTCCCCCGGCCACGGGGCCTGCCACCATACCCACGCCGAAACAAGCGCT
CATGAGCCCGAAGTGGCGAGCCCGATCTTCCCCATCGGTGATGTCGGCGATATAGGCGCCAGCAACCGCA
CCTGTGGCGCCGGTGATGCCGGCCACGATGCGTCCGGCGTAGAGGATCGAGATCTCGATCCCGCGAAATT
AATACGACTCACTATAGGGGAATTGTGAGCGGATAACAATTCCCCTCTAGAAATAATTTTGTTTAACTTT
AAGAAGGAGATATACATATGGATTATAAAGATGATGATGATAAAGTCTTCACACTCGAAGATTTCGTTGG
GGACTGGGAACAGACAGCCGCCTACAACCTGGACCAAGTCCTTGAACAGGGAGGTGTGTCCAGTTTGCTG
CAGAATCTCGCCGTGTCCGTAACTCCGATCCAAAGGATTGTCCGGAGCGGTGAAAATGCCCTGAAGATCG
ACATCCATGTCATCATCCCGTATGAAGGTCTGAGCGCCGACCAAATGGCCCAGATCGAAGAGGTGTTTAA
GGTGGTGTACCCTGTGGATGATCATCACTTTAAGGTGATCCTGCCCTATGGCACACTGGTAATCGACGGG
GTTACGCCGAACATGCTGAACTATTTCGGACGGCCGTATGAAGGCATCGCCGTGTTCGACGGCAAAAAGA
TCACTGTAACAGGGACCCTGTGGAACGGCAACAAAATTATCGACGAGCGCCTGATCACCCCCGACGGCTC
CATGCTGTTCCGAGTAACCATCAACGTTTCTCAAGGCAGTTCAGGTGGTGGCGGGAGCGGAGGTGGAGGC
TCGAGCGGTTCTCTTAAACAATCCATGGAGAATAAAGATATTGCTCTTATTGATATTTTAGATGTCATTT
TAGATAAAGGAGTCGCCATTAAAGGAGACTTAATCATTTCCATAGCTGGCGTCGATTTAGTGTATTTGGA
TTTGCGGGTGCTTATTTCTTCGGTTGAAACGCTTGTGCAAGCAAAAGAAGGAAATCACAAACCAATCACT
TCTGAACAATTTGATAAACAAAAGGAGGAATTAATGGATGCAACCGGTCAGCCAAGCAAATGGACGAATC
CACTTGGATCCTGAGGCTGTTTTGGCGGATGAGAGAAGATTGAGATCCGGCTGCTAACAAAGCCCGAAAG
GAAGCTGAGTTGGCTGCTGCCACCGCTGAGCAATAACTAGCATAACCCCTTGGGGCCTCTAAACGGGTCT
TGAGGGGTTTTTTGCTGAAAGGAGGAACTATATCCGGA
Features (pLannotate 1.2.2; 21 found; start..end, strand, type, name):
     13..441     +  rep_origin     f1 ori (sequence partly withheld): f1 bacteriophage origin of replication; arrow indicates direction of (+) strand synthesis
    494..551     +  promoter       AmpR promoter (fragment): bla
    560..1351    -  CDS            SmR: aminoglycoside adenylyltransferase (Murphy, 1985); aadA; confers resistance to spectinomycin and streptomycin
   1473..1570    +  rep_origin     CloDF13 ori (fragment): Plasmids containing the CloDF13 (CDF) origin of replication can be propagated in E. coli cells that contain additional plasmids with compatible origins.
   1595..2276    +  rep_origin     CloDF13 ori (fragment): Plasmids containing the CloDF13 (CDF) origin of replication can be propagated in E. coli cells that contain additional plasmids with compatible origins.
   2324..2457    +  rep_origin     RSF ori (fragment): Plasmids containing the RSF 1030 origin of replication can be propagated in E. coli cells that contain additional plasmids with compatible origins.
   2462..2601    -  misc_feature   bom: basis of mobility region from pBR322
   2703..2894    -  CDS            rop: Rop protein, which maintains plasmids at low copy number; rop
   2911..3291    +  CDS            YPB1_ECOLX: Protein predicted: Swiss-Prot protein existence level 4. From Escherichia coli.
   3363..3654    -  CDS            TcR (fragment): tetracycline efflux protein; tet; confers resistance to tetracycline
   3669..3690    -  protein_bind   CAP binding site: CAP binding activates transcription in the presence of cAMP. E. coli catabolite activator protein
   3703..4785    -  CDS            lacI: lac repressor; lacI; The lac repressor binds to the lac operator to inhibit transcription in E. coli. This inhibition can be relieved by adding lactose or isopropyl-β-D-thiogalactopyranoside (IPTG).
   4786..4863    -  promoter       lacI promoter: lacI
   4871..5150    -  CDS            TcR (fragment): tetracycline efflux protein; tet; confers resistance to tetracycline
   5172..5190    +  promoter       T7 promoter: promoter for bacteriophage T7 RNA polymerase
   5191..5215    +  protein_bind   lac operator: The lac repressor binds to the lac operator to inhibit transcription in E. coli. This inhibition can be relieved by adding lactose or isopropyl-β-D-thiogalactopyranoside (IPTG). lac repressor encoded by lacI
   5230..5252    +  RBS            RBS: efficient ribosome binding site from bacteriophage T7 gene 10 (Olins and Rangwala, 1989)
   5287..5758    +  CDS            Nluc (fragment): NanoLuc® luciferase human codon-optimized
   5812..6093    +  CDS            gvpS: GVPS_BACME - Protein inferred from homology: Swiss-Prot protein existence level 3. Gas vesicles are small, hollow, gas filled protein structures that are found in several microbial planktonic microorganisms. They allow the positioning of the organism at the favorable depth for growth (By similarity). From Bacillus megaterium.
   6132..6181    +  CDS            SET1 (fragment): solubility-enhancement tag derived from T7 phage gene 10B
   6189..6236    +  terminator     T7 terminator: transcription terminator for bacteriophage T7 RNA polymerase
