[The description below was written by a language model from this plasmid's Addgene catalogue record and pLannotate feature annotations shown in this document.]
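Description:
pET26b(modified)-Lg-S is a bacterial expression plasmid built on a modified pET26b backbone for producing a split-luciferase fusion of the gas vesicle protein GvpS in E. coli. The modifications are evident in the feature table. The selectable marker is an aadA (SmR) gene conferring spectinomycin/streptomycin resistance, and the replication region is annotated mainly as CloDF13 (CDF) origin fragments, with a short RSF-like fragment alongside. The catalogue lists the plasmid as low copy. CDF-type origins are compatible with other common replicons, so the plasmid can in principle be co-maintained with a second plasmid carrying a different origin and marker. Backbone remnants include an f1 origin, the bom site, rop and tetracycline-resistance gene fragments.

The expression cassette follows the standard pET arrangement: a T7 promoter followed by a lac operator, the T7 gene 10 ribosome binding site and a T7 terminator, with a plasmid-borne lacI gene. Expression therefore depends on a host supplying T7 RNA polymerase and is inducible with IPTG. The open reading frame encodes an N-terminal FLAG tag (per the catalogue; not separately annotated) and the Large BiT fragment of NanoLuc, annotated as a partial Nluc CDS. This is joined through a linker to GvpS from Priestia (Bacillus) megaterium. A short match to a T7 gene 10B-derived solubility tag downstream of gvpS is also annotated, though the record does not indicate whether it is translated.

The associated publication is a systematic protein-protein interaction analysis of gas vesicle assembly. That context suggests the construct serves as one half of a split-NanoLuc complementation pair, in which luminescence would be restored when Lg-GvpS binds a partner carrying the complementary small fragment. The record itself does not describe the partner constructs.
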