Addgene plasmid #216972: pET26b(modified)-Lg-S
Purpose: Expression of Large BiT-Linker-GvpS
Depositing lab: George Lu. Depositing organization: Rice University. Publication: Elucidating the assembly of gas vesicles by systematic protein-protein interaction analysis. Iburg M, Anderson AP, Wong VT, Anton ED, He A, Lu GJ. EMBO J. 2024 Oct;43(19):4156-4172. doi: 10.1038/s44318-024-00178-2. Epub 2024 Sep 3. PubMed 39227754.
Backbone
  Vector backbone: pET26b
  Vector type: Bacterial Expression
Growth in bacteria
  Bacterial resistance: Spectinomycin, 50 μg/mL
  Growth temperature: 30°C
  Growth strain: DH5alpha
  Copy number: Low Copy
Gene/Insert
  Gene/Insert name: Large BiT-Linker-GvpS
  Species: Synthetic; Priestia megaterium
  Tag / fusion protein: FLAG-Split Nanoluciferase LargeBiT (N terminal on insert)
  Cloning method: Gibson Cloning
Terms and licenses: Academic/Nonprofit Terms; Industry Terms: Not Available to Industry
Depositor comments: Please visit https://www.biorxiv.org/content/10.1101/2023.07.23.550228v1 for bioRxiv preprint.
How to cite: pET26b(modified)-Lg-S was a gift from George Lu (Addgene plasmid # 216972 ; http://n2t.net/addgene:216972 ; RRID:Addgene_216972)
